>Addgene plasmid #43538 | III-ATTT | depositor partial sequence | sequence record 58803 | III-ATTT sequence 426 bps
CGTCTCGGCTCACCCCAGAGCAGGTCGTGGCAATCGCCTCCAACATTGGCGGGAAACAGGCACTCGAGAC
TGTCCAGCGCCTGCTTCCCGTGCTGTGCCAAGCGCACGGCCTCACCCCAGAGCAGGTCGTGGCCATTGCC
TCGAATGGAGGGGGCAAACAGGCGTTGGAAACCGTACAACGATTGCTGCCGGTGCTGTGCCAAGCGCACG
GCCTCACCCCAGAGCAGGTCGTGGCCATTGCCTCGAATGGAGGGGGCAAACAGGCGTTGGAAACCGTACA
ACGATTGCTGCCGGTGCTGTGCCAAGCGCACGGATTAACCCCAGAGCAGGTCGTGGCCATTGCCTCGAAT
GGAGGGGGCAAACAGGCGTTGGAAACCGTACAACGATTGCTGCCGGTGCTGTGCCAAGCGCACGGACTCA
GAGACG
