>Addgene plasmid #43538 | III-ATTT | addgene partial sequence | sequence record 62024 | M13-F20 5'-TGTAAAACGACGGCCAGT-3'
CTATAGGGCGAATTGGGCCCTCTAGATGCATGCTCGAGCGGCCGCCAGTGTGATGGATATCTGCAGAATT
CGCCCTTGCCGTCCTAGCGCGTCTCGGCTCACCCCAGAGCAGGTCGTGGCAATCGCCTCCAACATTGGCG
GGAAACAGGCACTCGAGACTGTCCAGCGCCTGCTTCCCGTGCTGTGCCAAGCGCACGGCCTCACCCCAGA
GCAGGTCGTGGCCATTGCCTCGAATGGAGGGGGCAAACAGGCGTTGGAAACCGTACAACGATTGCTGCCG
GTGCTGTGCCAAGCGCACGGCCTCACCCCAGAGCAGGTCGTGGCCATTGCCTCGAATGGAGGGGGCAAAC
AGGCGTTGGAAACCGTACAACGATTGCTGCCGGTGCTGTGCCAAGCGCACGGATTAACCCCAGAGCAGGT
CGTGGCCATTGCCTCGAATGGAGGGGGCAAACAGGCGTTGGAAACCGTACAACGATTGCTGCCGGTGCTG
TGCCAAGCGCACGGACTCAGAGACGTGGGCACAGGAAAGAAGGGCGAATTCCAGCACACTGGCGGCCGTT
ACTAGTGGATCCGAGCTCGGTACCAAGCTTGATGCATAGCTTGAGTATTCTATAGTGTCACCTAAATAGC
TTGGCGTAATCATGGTCATAGCTGTTTCCTGTGTGAAATTGTTATCCGCTCACAATTCCACACAACATAC
GAGCCGGAAGCATAAAGTGTAAAGCCTGGGGTGCCTAATGAGTGAGCTAACTCACATTAATTGCGTTGCG
CTCACTGCCCGCTTTCCAGTCGGGAAACCTGTCGTGCCAGCTGCATTAATGAATCGGCCAACGCGCGGGG
AGAGGCGGTTTGCGTATTGGGCGCTCTTCCGCTTCCTCGCTCACTGACTCGCTGCGCTCGGTCGTTCGGC
