[The description below was written by a language model from this plasmid's Addgene catalogue record.]
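Description:
III-ATTT is a bacterial cloning plasmid built on the commercial pCRII-TOPO backbone (about 4 kb without insert), into which a 426 bp synthetic insert was placed by TOPO cloning. It is a high-copy plasmid maintained in E. coli, and the record lists dual selection with ampicillin and kanamycin, consistent with the two resistance markers carried by this backbone. The listed sequencing primers, T7 on the 5′ side and M13 reverse on the 3′ side, correspond to standard primer sites that flank the TOPO cloning site and allow the insert to be verified. No feature table is provided, so individual elements such as the origin of replication are not itemised here.

The record gives the insert only by name and does not describe its contents. The plasmid was deposited alongside a publication describing a TALEN genome-editing system for generating human stem cell-based disease models. In that context, the name suggests, though the record does not confirm it, that this is one member of a library of pre-assembled TAL effector repeat modules. Under that reading, "ATTT" would be the four-nucleotide target sequence recognised by a block of repeats, and "III" would be the block's position in a multi-part assembly. An insert size of 426 bp is roughly what four TAL repeats of about 34 amino acids each would occupy.

The plasmid has no mammalian expression elements on record, so it is best regarded as a storage and source vector. The insert would be excised or amplified from it and combined with other modules to build full-length TALEN arrays in a separate destination vector.
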