Addgene plasmid #43538: III-ATTT
Depositing lab: Chad Cowan & Kiran Musunuru. Depositing organization: Harvard University. Publication: A TALEN Genome-Editing System for Generating Human Stem Cell-Based Disease Models. Ding Q, Lee YK, Schaefer EA, Peters DT, Veres A, Kim K, Kuperwasser N, Motola DL, Meissner TB, Hendriks WT, Trevisan M, Gupta RM, Moisan A, Banks E, Friesen M, Schinzel RT, Xia F, Tang A, Xia Y, Figueroa E, Wann A, Ahfeldt T, Daheron L, Zhang F, Rubin LL, Peng LF, Chung RT, Musunuru K, Cowan CA. Cell Stem Cell. 2012 Dec 12. pii: S1934-5909(12)00645-5. doi: 10.1016/j.stem.2012.11.011. PubMed 23246482.
Backbone
  Vector backbone: pCRII-TOPO
  Backbone manufacturer: Invitrogen
  Backbone size w/o insert (bp): 3973
  Vector type: Bacterial Cloning
Growth in bacteria
  Bacterial resistance: Ampicillin and Kanamycin, 100 & 50 μg/mL
  Growth temperature: 37°C
  Growth strain: Top10
  Copy number: High Copy
Gene/Insert
  Gene/Insert name: III-ATTT
  Species: Synthetic
  Insert size (bp): 426
  Cloning method: TOPO Cloning
  Sequencing primers: 5′ T7; 3′ M13-rev
Terms and licenses: Academic/Nonprofit Terms; Industry Terms: Not Available to Industry
How to cite: III-ATTT was a gift from Chad Cowan & Kiran Musunuru (Addgene plasmid # 43538 ; http://n2t.net/addgene:43538 ; RRID:Addgene_43538)
